Addgene plasmid #173559: pICSL86977OD:PITG_21388
Purpose: This is a binary plasmid that can be transferred into Agrobacterium and used to transiently express the protein encoded by the insert in plants by agro-infiltration.
Depositing lab: Sophien Kamoun. Depositing organization: Sainsbury Laboratory, Norwich. Publication: Plant pathogens convergently evolved to counteract redundant nodes of an NLR immune receptor network. Derevnina L, Contreras MP, Adachi H, Upson J, Vergara Cruces A, Xie R, Sklenar J, Menke FLH, Mugford ST, MacLean D, Ma W, Hogenhout SA, Goverse A, Maqbool A, Wu CH, Kamoun S. PLoS Biol. 2021 Aug 23;19(8):e3001136. doi: 10.1371/journal.pbio.3001136. PubMed 34424903.
Backbone
  Vector backbone: pICSL86977OD
  Backbone manufacturer: Youles SynBio plasmids
  Backbone size w/o insert (bp): 8680
  Vector type: Plant Expression
  Selectable markers: Basta
Growth in bacteria
  Bacterial resistance: Kanamycin, 50 μg/mL
  Growth temperature: 37°C
  Growth strain: DH5alpha
  Copy number: High Copy
Gene/Insert
  Gene/Insert name: PITG_21388_T30-4
  Species: Phytophthora infestans
  Promoter: 35S
  Cloning method: Restriction Enzyme; 5′ cloning site unknown (unknown if destroyed); 3′ cloning site unknown (unknown if destroyed)
Terms and licenses: Academic/Nonprofit Terms; Industry Terms: Not Available to Industry
How to cite: pICSL86977OD:PITG_21388 was a gift from Sophien Kamoun (Addgene plasmid # 173559 ; http://n2t.net/addgene:173559 ; RRID:Addgene_173559)
