[The description below was written by a language model from this plasmid's Addgene catalogue record and pLannotate feature annotations shown in this document.]
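Description:
pICSL86977OD:PITG_21388 is a binary plant expression plasmid built on the pICSL86977OD backbone. It is designed to be moved into Agrobacterium and used for transient expression of its insert in plant tissue by agro-infiltration. It replicates in E. coli from a high-copy ColE1/pUC-type origin. The pVS1 module (oriV, RepA replication protein and StaA stability protein) supports replication and stable maintenance in Agrobacterium. Bacterial selection is by kanamycin, through an aphA-3 aminoglycoside phosphotransferase gene annotated downstream of a bla (AmpR) promoter.

The T-DNA is bounded by nopaline-type left and right border repeats and carries two cassettes. Next to the right border, the CaMV 35S promoter is followed by the tobacco mosaic virus Ω leader, a translational enhancer. Together they drive the insert, PITG_21388 from Phytophthora infestans strain T30-4, and the cassette ends with the octopine synthase terminator. The annotation tool matched this short coding region as a fragment resembling Avrblb1 (IpiO1), a P. infestans effector, but the record does not describe the protein's function and no epitope tag is annotated. A partial hit to a cauliflower mosaic virus protein lies upstream of the annotated 35S promoter. It probably reflects extended viral sequence flanking the promoter rather than a separate expressed gene.

Towards the left border, a NOS promoter–bar–NOS terminator cassette encodes phosphinothricin acetyltransferase, which gives Basta (glufosinate) resistance and could be used to select transformed plant cells. The sequenced record is 8,329 nt, slightly smaller than the 8,680 bp listed for the empty backbone, which would fit replacement of a stuffer fragment during cloning. The cloning sites are not recorded. The associated publication concerns pathogen effectors that counteract an NLR immune receptor network.
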