Features (pLannotate 1.2.2; 17 found; start..end, strand, type, name):
    634..658     -  misc_feature   RB T-DNA repeat: right border repeat from nopaline C58 T-DNA
    725..1432    -  terminator     OCS terminator: octopine synthase terminator
   1443..1682    -  CDS            Avrblb1 (fragment): ABLB1_PHYIT - Also known as IpiO1 From Phytophthora infestans (strain T30-4) (Potato late blight fungus).
   1694..1747    -  misc_feature   TMV Ω: translational enhancer from the tobacco mosaic virus 5'-leader sequence (Gallie et al., 1988)
   1776..2121    -  promoter       CaMV 35S promoter: strong constitutive promoter from cauliflower mosaic virus
   1778..1824    -  promoter       minimal CaMV 35S promoter: minimal 35S promoter from cauliflower mosaic virus
   2305..3111    -  CDS            IBMP_CAMVB (fragment): Experimental evidence at protein level: Swiss-Prot protein existence level 1. Enhances the ribosomal termination-reinitiation event leading to the translation of major open reading frames on the polycistronic viral RNAs. From Cauliflower mosaic virus (strain Bari 1) (CaMV).
   3154..3406    -  terminator     NOS terminator: nopaline synthase terminator and poly(A) signal
   3437..3985    -  CDS            bar: PAT_STRHY - Experimental evidence at protein level: Swiss-Prot protein existence level 1. Inactivates phosphinothricin (PPT) by transfer of an acetyl group from acetyl CoA. Can also acetylate demethylphosphinothricin but not PTT or glutamate. This enzyme is an effector of phosphinothricin tripeptide (PTT or bialaphos) resistance. From Streptomyces hygroscopicus. Introduced by genetic manipulation and expressed in glufosinate-tolerant maize by Dekalb Genetics.
   4006..4188    -  promoter       NOS promoter: nopaline synthase promoter NOS promoter
   4383..4407    -  misc_feature   LB T-DNA repeat: left border repeat from nopaline C58 T-DNA
   4543..5131    -  rep_origin     ori: high-copy-number ColE1/pMB1/pBR322/pUC origin of replication
   5302..6096    -  CDS            KanR: aminoglycoside phosphotransferase; aphA-3; confers resistance to kanamycin
   6097..6201    -  promoter       AmpR promoter: bla
   6263..6457    -  rep_origin     pVS1 oriV: origin of replication for the Pseudomonas plasmid pVS1 (Heeb et al., 2000)
   6523..7596    -  CDS            pVS1 RepA: replication protein from the Pseudomonas plasmid pVS1 (Heeb et al., 2000)
   8025..325     -  CDS            pVS1 StaA (across the origin): stability protein from the Pseudomonas plasmid pVS1 (Heeb et al., 2000)
>Addgene plasmid #173559 | pICSL86977OD:PITG_21388 | addgene full sequence | sequence record 342793 | Addgene NGS Result
GGCTTGGCTGCACCGGAATCAGCACGAAGTCGGCTGCCTTGATCGCGGACACAGCCAAGTCCGCCGCCTG
GGGCGCTCCGTCGATCACTACGAAGTCGCGCCGGCCGATGGCCTTCACGTCGCGGTCAATCGTCGGGCGG
TCGATGCCGACAACGGTTAGCGGTTGATCTTCCCGCACGGCCGCCCAATCGCGGGCACTGCCCTGGGGAT
CGGAATCGACTAACAGAACATCGGCCCCGGCGAGTTGCAGGGCGCGGGCTAGATGGGTTGCGATGGTCGT
CTTGCCTGACCCGCCTTTCTGGTTAAGTACAGCGATAACCTTCATGCGTTCCCCTTGCGTATTTGTTTAT
TTACTCATCGCATCATATACGCAGCGACCGCATGACGCAAGCTGTTTTACTCAAATACACATCACCTTTT
TAGACGGCGGCGCTCGGTTTCTTCAGCGGCCAAGCTGGCCGGCCAGGCCGCCAGCTTGGCATCAGACAAA
CCGGCCAGGATTTCATGCAGCCGCACGGCTGACTCCCGAGGGGAACCCTGTGGTTGGCATGCACATACAA
ATGGACGAACGGATAAACCTTTTCACGCCCTTTTAAATATCCGATTATTCTAATAAACGCTCTTTTCTCT
TAGGTTTACCCGCCAATATATCCTGTCAAACACTGATAGTTTAAACGGATCACTTCGTGTCCCTCGGTCA
CATGTGCATCCTCTAGTAGCGGTCCTGCTGAGCCTCGACATGTTGTCGCAAAATTCGCCCTGGACCCGCC
CAACGATTTGTCGTCACTGTCAAGGTTTGACCTGCACTTCATTTGGGGCCCACATACACCAAAAAAATGC
TGCATAATTCTCGGGGCAGCAAGTCGGTTACCCGGCCGCCGTGCTGGACCGGGTTGAATGGTGCCCGTAA
CTTTCGGTAGAGCGGACGGCCAATACTCAACTTCAAGGAATCTCACCCATGCGCGCCGGCGGGGAACCGG
AGTTCCCTTCAGTGAGCGTTATTAGTTCGCCGCTCGGTGTGTCGTAGATACTAGCCCCTGGGGCACTTTT
GAAATTTGAATAAGATTTATGTAATCAGTCTTTTAGGTTTGACCGGTTCTGCCGCTTTTTTTAAAATTGG
ATTTGTAATAATAAAACGCAATTGTTTGTTATTGTGGCGCTCTATCATAGATGTCGCTATAAACCTATTC
AGCACAATATATTGTTTTCATTTTAATATTGTACATATAAGTAGTAGGGTACAATCAGTAAATTGAACGG
AGAATATTATTCATAAAAATACGATAGTAACGGGTGATATATTCATTAGAATGAACCGAAACCGGCGGTA
AGGATCTGAGCTACACATGCTCAGGTTTTTTACAACGTGCACAACAGAATTGAAAGCAAATATCATGCGA
TCATAGGCTTCTCGCATATCTCATTAAAGCAGGACAAGCTCAAGAAGGACCCACGTTCTTGTCGTACCAC
TTCTTGAACCTGTTGAAGAACACAGAAGCAGAAGCCTTGTCAAGGTGCTTAGTCCTAAGAGATCTAGGAG
TCTCTCCAGACTTGTACAAAGCAGTGAAAAGCTTGTCCTCGTACCTAAGCACAGTCTTTGACTGAGTCCT
AGGAGAGAATCCCAACTTGAATCCGTAAAGCACCATCTTCACGTACTCAGCAGACTTAGAGATAGAGAAA
GCCATTGTATCGATAATTGTAAATGTAATTGTAATGTTGTTTGTTGTTTGTTGTTGTTGGTAATTGTTGT
AAAAATGAGCTCTTATACTCGAGCGTGTCCTCTCCAAATGAAATGAACTTCCTTATATAGAGGAAGGGTC
TTGCGAAGGATAGTGGGATTGTGCGTCATCCCTTACGTCAGTGGAGATGTCACATCAATCCACTTGCTTT
GTAGACGTGGTTGGAACCTCTTCTTTTTCCACGATGCTCCTCGTGGGTGGGGGTCCATCTTTGGGACCAC
TGTCGGCAGAGAGATCTTGAATGATAGCCTTTCCTTTATCGCAATGATGGCATTTGTAGGAGCCACCTTC
CTTTTCTACTGTCCTTTCGATGAAGTGACAGATAGCTGGGCAATGGAATCCGAGGAGGTTTCCCGAAATT
ATCCTTTGTTGAAAAGTCTCAATAGCCCTTTGATCTTCTGAGACTGTATCTTTGACATTTTTGGAGTAGA
CCAGAGTGTCGTGCTCCACCATGTTGACGAAGATTTTCTTCTTGTCATTGAGTCGTAAAAGACTCTGTAT
GAACTGTTCGCCAGTCTTGACGGCGAGTTCTGTTAGATCCTCGATTTGAATCTTAGACTCCATGCATGGC
CTTAGATTCAGTAGGAACTACCTTTTTAGAGACTCCAATCTCTATTACTTGCCTTGGTTTATGAAGCAAG
CCTTGAATCGTCCATACTGGAATAGTACTTCTGATCTTGAGAAATATGTCTTTCTCTGTGTTCTTGATGC
AATTAGTCCTGAATCTTTTGACTGCATCTTTAACCTTCTTGGGAAGGTATTTGATCTCCTGGAGATTGTT
ACTCGGGTAGATCGTCTTGATGAGACTTGCTGCGTAGGCCTCTCTAACCATCTGTGGGTCAGCATTCTTT
CTGAAATTGAAGAGGCTAACCTTCTCATTATCAGTGGTGAACATAGTGTCGTCACCTTCACCTTCGAACT
TCCTTCCTAGATCGTAAAGATAGAGGAAATCGTCCATTGTAATCTCCGGGGCAAAGGAGATCTCTTTTGG
GGCTGGATCACTGCTGGGCCTTTTGGTTCCTAGCGTGAGCCAGTGGGCTTTTTGCTTTGGTGGGCTTGTT
AGGGCCTTAGCAAAGCTCTTGGGCTTGAGTTGAGCTTCTCCTTTGGGGATGAAGTTCAACCTGTCTGTTT
GCTGACTTGTTGTGTACGCGTCAGCTGCTGCTCTTGCCTCTGTAATAGTGGCAAATTTCTTGTGTGCAAC
TCCGGGAACGCCGTTTGTTGCCGCCTTTGTACAACCCCAGTCATCGTATATACCGGCATGTGGACCGTTA
TACACAACGTAGTAGTTGATATGAGGGTGTTGAATACCCGATTCTGCTCTGAGAGGAGCAACTGTGCTGT
TAAGCTCAGATTTTTGTGGGATTGGAATTCCTCCAAGCTTGAATTCTTGCAGCGCTCCAATTCAGCAAGC
GTCGATCTAGTAACATAGATGACACCGCGCGCGATAATTTATCCTAGTTTGCGCGCTATATTTTGTTTTC
TATCGCGTATTAAATGTATAATTGCGGGACTCTAATCATAAAAACCCATCTCATAAATAACGTCATGCAT
TACATGTTAATTATTACATGCTTAACGTAATTCAACAGAAATTATATGATAATCATCGCAAGACCGGCAA
CAGGATTCAATCTTAAGAAACTTTATTGCCAAATGTTTGAACGATCTGCTTGACTCTAGATCCAGAGTCC
CGCTCAAATCTCAGTCACAGGAAGAACAGGTCTAGGAGGAACAGGAAGAGAGAAATCAAGCTGCCAGAAT
CCCACATCATGCCAATTTCCATGTTTGAAACCAGCAGCTCTAAGCATTCCCCTAGGAGCATAACCAAGAG
CCTCATGCATCCTCACAGAAGGATCATTAGGAAGTCCAATCACAGCAACCACAGACTTGAAACCCTGAGC
CTCCAAAGACTTCAAAAGATGAGTGTAAAGAGTAGATCCAAGACCAGTTCTTTGATGCCTAGGAGACACG
TAAACAGTAGACTCAGCAGTCCAATCGTAAGCATTCCTAGCCTTCCAAGGACCAGCATAAGCAATACCAG
CCACTTCACCATCCACTTCAGCAACAAGCCAAGGATACCTCTCTCTAAGCCTCACAAGATCATCAGTCCA
CTCTTGTGGTTCTTGAGGCTCAGTCCTGAAATTCACAGTAGAAGTCTCAATGTAATGATTCACAATAGTG
CACACAGCAGGCATATCAGCCTCAGTAGCCCTTCTAATATCAGCAGGCCTTCTTTCAGGAGACATGCGAA
ACGATCCAGATCCGGTGCAGATTATTTGGATTGAGAGTGAATATGAGACTCTAATTGGATACCGAGGGGA
ATTTATGGAACGTCAGTGGAGCATTTTGACAAGAAATATTTGCTAGCTGATAGTGACCTTAGGCGACTTT
TGAACGCGCAATAATGGTTTCTGACGTATGTGCTTAGCTCATTAAACTCCAGAAACCCGCGGCTGAGTGG
CTCCTTCAACGTTGCGGTTCTGTCAGTTCCAAACGTAAAACGGCTTGTCCCGCGTCATCGGCGGGGGTCA
TAACGTGACTCCCTTAATTCTCCGCTCCGGATCCGAATTCGGCACAGAGTGTTCAACCCCAGTACATTAA
AAACGTCCGCAATGTGTTATTAAGTTGTCTAAGCGTCAATTTGTTTACACCACAATATATCCTGCCACCA
GCCAGCCAACAGCTCCCCGACCGGCAGCTCGGCACAAAATCACCACTCGATACAGGCAGCCCATCAACCA
TGACTACTGTCCGGTCCAACAGATCCGAGCAGGAACCGTAAAAAGGCCGCGTTGCTGGCGTTTTTCCATA
GGCTCCGCCCCCCTGACGAGCATCACAAAAATCGACGCTCAAGTCAGAGGTGGCGAAACCCGACAGGACT
ATAAAGATACCAGGCGTTTCCCCCTGGAAGCTCCCTCGTGCGCTCTCCTGTTCCGACCCTGCCGCTTACC
GGATACCTGTCCGCCTTTCTCCCTTCGGGAAGCGTGGCGCTTTCTCATAGCTCACGCTGTAGGTATCTCA
GTTCGGTGTAGGTCGTTCGCTCCAAGCTGGGCTGTGTGCACGAACCCCCCGTTCAGCCCGACCGCTGCGC
CTTATCCGGTAACTATCGTCTTGAGTCCAACCCGGTAAGACACGACTTATCGCCACTGGCAGCAGCCACT
GGTAACAGGATTAGCAGAGCGAGGTATGTAGGCGGTGCTACAGAGTTCTTGAAGTGGTGGCCTAACTACG
GCTACACTAGAAGAACAGTATTTGGTATCTGCGCTCTGCTGAAGCCAGTTACCTTCGGAAAAAGAGTTGG
TAGCTCTTGATCCGGCAAACAAACCACCGCTGGTAGCGGTGGTTTTTTTGTTTGCAAGCAGCAGATTACG
CGCAGAAAAAAAGGATCTCAAGAAGATCCTTTGATCTTTTCTACGGGGTCTGACGCTCAGTGGAACGAAA
ACTCACGTTAAGGGATTTTGGTCATGAGATTATCAAAAAGGATCTTCACCTAGATCCTTTTAAATTAAAA
ATGAAGTTTTAAATCAATCTAAAGTATATATGAGTAAACTTGGTCTGACAGCTAAAACAATTCATCCAGT
AAAATATAATATTTTATTTTCTCCCAATCAGGCTTGATCCCCAGTAAGTCAAAAAATAGCTCGACATACT
GTTCTTCCCCGATATCCTCCCTGAGCGACCGGACGCAGAAGGCAATGTCATACCACTTGTCCGCCCTGCC
GCTTCTCCCAAGATCAATAAAGCCACTTACTTTGCCATCTTTCACAAAGATGTTGCTGTCTCCCAGGTCG
CCGTGGGAAAAGACAAGTTCCTCTTCGGGCTTTTCCGTCTTTAAAAAATCATACAGCTCGCGCGGATCTT
TAAATGGAGTGTCCTCTTCCCAGTTTTCGCAATCCACATCGGCCAGATCGTTATTCAGTAAGTAATCCAA
TTCGGCTAAGCGGCTGTCTAAGCTATTCGTATAGGGACAATCCGATATGTCGATGGAGTGAAAGAGCCTG
ATGCACTCCGCATACAGCTCGATAATCTTTTCAGGGCTTTGTTCATCTTCATACTCTTCCGAGCAAAGGA
CGCCATCGGCCTCACTCATGAGCAGATTGCTCCAGCCATCATGCCGTTCAAAGTGCAGGACCTTTGGAAC
AGGCAGCTTTCCTTCCAGCCATAGCATCATGTCCTTTTCCCGTTCCACATCATAGGTGGTCCCTTTATAC
CGGCTGTCCGTCATTTTTAAATATAGGTTTTCATTTTCTCCCACCAGCTTATATACCTTAGCAGGAGACA
TTCCTTCCGTATCTTTTACGCAGCGGTATTTTTCGATCAGTTTTTTCAATTCCGGTGATATTCTCATTTT
AGCCATACTCTTCCTTTTTCAATATTATTGAAGCATTTATCAGGGTTATTGTCTCATGAGCGGATACATA
TTTGAATGTATTTAGAAAAATAAACAAATAGGGGTTCCGCGCACTCGGAGCCTTGATGTGGGCGCTTTTT
GCAGCTGTTCGGCTGTGCGCTGGCCAGACAGTTATGCACAGGCCAGGCGGGTTTTAAGAGTTTTAATAAG
TTTTAAAGAGTTTTAGGCGGAAAAATCGCCTTTTTTCTCTTTTATATCAGTCACTTACATGTGTGACCGG
TTCCCAATGTACGGCTTTGGGTTCCCAATGTACGGGTTCCGGTTCCCAATGTACGGCTTTGGGTTCCCAA
TGTACGTGCTATCCACAGGAAAGAAGCTTTTTCGACCTTTTTCCCCTGCTAGGGCAATTTGCCCTAGCAT
CTGCTCCGTACATTAGGAACCGGCGGATGCTTCGCCCTCGATCAGGTTGCGGTAGCGCATGACTAGGATC
GGGCCAGCCTGCCCCGCCTCCTCCTTCAAATCGTACTCCGGCAGGTCATTTGACCCGATCAGCTTGCGCA
CGGTGAAACAGAACTTCTTGAACTCTCCGGCGCTGCCACTGCGTTCGTAGATCGTCTTGAACAACCATCT
GGCTTCTGCCTTGCCTGCGGCGCGGCGTGCCAGGCGGTAGAGAAAACGGCCGATGCCGGGATCGATCAAA
AAGTAATCGGGGTGAACCGTCAGCACGTCCGGGTTCTTGCCTTCTGTGATCTCGCGGTACATCCAATCAG
CTAGCTCGATCTCGATGTACTCCGGCCGCCCGGTTTCGCTCTTTACGATCTTGTAGCGGCTAATCAAGGC
TTCACCCTCGGATACCGTCACCAGGCGGCCGTTCTTGGCCTTCTTCGTACGCTGCATGGCAACGTGCGTG
GTGTTTAACCGAATGCAGGTTTCTACCAGGTCGTCTTTCTGCTTTCCGCCATCGGCTCGCCGGCAGAACT
TGAGTACGTCCGCAACGTGTGGACGGAACACGCGGCCGGGCTTGTCTCCCTTCCCTTCCCGGTATCGGTT
CATGGATTCGGTTAGATGGGAAACCGCCATCAGTACCAGGTCGTAATCCCACACACTGGCCATGCCGGCC
GGCCCTGCGGAAACCTCTACGTGCCCGTCTGGAAGCTCGTAGCGGATCACCTCGCCAGCTCGTCGGTCAC
GCTTCGACAGACGGAAAACGGCCACGTCCATGATGCTGCGACTATCGCGGGTGCCCACGTCATAGAGCAT
CGGAACGAAAAAATCTGGTTGCTCGTCGCCCTTGGGCGGCTTCCTAATCGACGACGCACCGGCTGCCGGC
GGTTGCCGGGATTCTTTGCGGATTCGATCAGCGGCCGCTTGCCACGATTCACCGGGGCGTGCTTCTGCCT
CGATGCGTTGCCGCTGGGCGGCCTGCGCGGCCTTCAACTTCTCCACCAGGTCATCACCCAGCGCCGCGCC
GATTTGTACCGGGCCGGATGGTTTGCGACCGCTCACGCCGATTCCTCGGGCTTGGGGGTTCCAGTGCCAT
TGCAGGGCCGGCAGACAACCCAGCCGCTTACGCCTGGCCAACCGCCCGTTCCTCCACACATGGGGCATTC
CACGGCGTCGGTGCCTGGTTGTTCTTGATTTTCCATGCCGCCTCCTTTAGCCGCTAAAATTCATCTACTC
ATTTATTCATTTGCTCATTTACTCTGGTAGCTGCGCGATGTATTCAGATAGCAGCTCGGTAATGGTCTTG
CCTTGGCGTACCGCGTACATCTTCAGCTTGGTGTGATCCTCCGCCGGCAACTGAAAGTTGACCCGCTTCA
TGGCTGGCGTGTCTGCCAGGCTGGCCAACGTTGCAGCCTTGCTGCTGCGTGCGCTCGGACGGCCGGCACT
TAGCGTGTTTGTGCTTTTGCTCATTTTCTCTTTACCTCATTAACTCAAATGAGTTTTGATTTAATTTCAG
CGGCCAGCGCCTGGACCTCGCGGGCAGCGTCGCCCTCGGGTTCTGATTCAAGAACGGTTGTGCCGGCGGC
GGCAGTGCCTGGGTAGCTCACGCGCTGCGTGATACGGGACTCAAGAATGGGCAGCTCGTACCCGGCCAGC
GCCTCGGCAACCTCACCGCCGATGCGCGTGCCTTTGATCGCCCGCGACACGACAAAGGCCGCTTGTAGCC
TTCCATCCGTGACCTCAATGCGCTGCTTAACCAGCTCCACCAGGTCGGCGGTGGCCCATATGTCGTAAG
